>Addgene plasmid #183165 | pUC19/Tp-mChe | addgene full sequence | sequence record 360381 | Addgene NGS Result
GGCGCGCCATTACTCGCATCCATTCTCAGGCTGTCTCGTCTCGTCTCAGATTAGCCTTTTCAATTTCAGA
AAGAATGCTAACCCACAGATGGTTAGAGAGGCTTACGCAGCAGGTCTCATCAAGACGATCTACCCGAGCA
ATAATCTCCAGGAAATCAAATACCTTCCCAAGAAGGTTAAAGATGCAGTCAAAAGATTCAGGACTAACTG
CATCAAGAACACAGAGAAAGATATATTTCTCAAGATCAGAAGTACTATTCCAGTATGGACGATTCAAGGC
TTGCTTCACAAACCAAGGCAAGTAATAGAGATTGGAGTCTCTAAAAAGGTAGTTCCCACTGAATCAAAGG
CCATGGAGTCAAAGATTCAAATAGAGGACCTAACAGAACTCGCCGTAAAGACTGGCGAACAGTTCATACA
GAGTCTCTTACGACTCAATGACAAGAAGAAAATCTTCGTCAACATGGTGGAGCACGACACACTTGTCTAC
TCCAAAAATATCAAAGATACAGTCTCAGAAGACCAAAGGGCAATTGAGACTTTTCAACAAAGGGTAATAT
CCGGAAACCTCCTCGGATTCCATTGCCCAGCTATCTGTCACTTTATTGTGAAGATAGTGGAAAAGGAAGG
TGGCTCCTACAAATGCCATCATTGCGATAAAGGAAAGGCCATCGTTGAAGATGCCTCTGCCGACAGTGGT
CCCAAAGATGGACCCCCACCCACGAGGAGCATCGTGGAAAAAGAAGACGTTCCAACCACGTCTTCAAAGC
AAGTGGATTGATGTGATATCTCCACTGACGTAAGGGATGACGCACAATCCCACTATCCTTCGCAAGACCC
TTCCTCTATATAAGGAAGTTCATTTCATTTGGAGAGAACACGGGGGACTCTAGATCAACAAGTTTGTACA
AAAAAGCAGGCTCCGCGGCCGCCTTGTTTAACTTTAAGAAGGAGCCCTTCACCATGTCGCAGTGCGTTGA
CGGTATCAAGCATTTATGCACCTCTGTTTTAGGGTGTTTTGATCTTGATTTGTATAAACAATCTGGTATG
GTGAGCAAGGGCGAGGAGGATAACATGGCCATCATCAAGGAGTTCATGCGCTTCAAGGTGCACATGGAGG
GCTCCGTGAACGGCCACGAGTTCGAGATCGAGGGCGAGGGCGAGGGCCGCCCCTACGAGGGCACCCAGAC
CGCCAAGCTGAAGGTGACCAAGGGTGGCCCCCTGCCCTTCGCCTGGGACATCCTGTCCCCTCAGTTCATG
TACGGCTCCAAGGCCTACGTGAAGCACCCCGCCGACATCCCCGACTACTTGAAGCTGTCCTTCCCCGAGG
GCTTCAAGTGGGAGCGCGTGATGAACTTCGAGGACGGCGGCGTGGTGACCGTGACCCAGGACTCCTCCCT
GCAGGACGGCGAGTTCATCTACAAGGTGAAGCTGCGCGGCACCAACTTCCCCTCCGACGGCCCCGTAATG
CAGAAGAAGACCATGGGCTGGGAGGCCTCCTCCGAGCGGATGTACCCCGAGGACGGCGCCCTGAAGGGCG
AGATCAAGCAGAGGCTGAAGCTGAAGGACGGCGGCCACTACGACGCTGAGGTCAAGACCACCTACAAGGC
CAAGAAGCCCGTGCAGCTGCCCGGCGCCTACAACGTCAACATCAAGTTGGACATCACCTCCCACAACGAG
GACTACACCATCGTGGAACAGTACGAACGCGCCGAGGGCCGCCACTCCACCGGCGGCATGGACGAGCTGT
ACAAGTAATAACTCGAGAAGCTCGAATTTCCCCGATCGTTCAAACATTTGGCAATAAAGTTTCTTAAGAT
TGAATCCTGTTGCCGGTCTTGCGATGATTATCATATAATTTCTGTTGAATTACGTTAAGCATGTAATAAT
TAACATGTAATGCATGACGTTATTTATGAGATGGGTTTTATGATTAGAGTCCCGCAATTATACATTTAAT
ACGCGATAGAAAACAAAATATAGCGCGCAAACTAGGATAAATTATCGCGCGCGGTGTCATCTAATGTTAC
TAGATCGGGCCAGGATACATAGATTACCACAACTCCGAGCCCTTCCACCGGCGCGCCAATTCACTGGCCG
TCGTTTTACAACGTCGTGACTGGGAAAACCCTGGCGTTACCCAACTTAATCGCCTTGCAGCACATCCCCC
TTTCGCCAGCTGGCGTAATAGCGAAGAGGCCCGCACCGATCGCCCTTCCCAACAGTTGCGCAGCCTGAAT
GGCGAATGGCGCCTGATGCGGTATTTTCTCCTTACGCATCTGTGCGGTATTTCACACCGCATATGGTGCA
CTCTCAGTACAATCTGCTCTGATGCCGCATAGTTAAGCCAGCCCCGACACCCGCCAACACCCGCTGACGC
GCCCTGACGGGCTTGTCTGCTCCCGGCATCCGCTTACAGACAAGCTGTGACCGTCTCCGGGAGCTGCATG
TGTCAGAGGTTTTCACCGTCATCACCGAAACGCGCGAGACGAAAGGGCCTCGTGATACGCCTATTTTTAT
AGGTTAATGTCATGATAATAATGGTTTCTTAGACGTCAGGTGGCACTTTTCGGGGAAATGTGCGCGGAAC
CCCTATTTGTTTATTTTTCTAAATACATTCAAATATGTATCCGCTCATGAGACAATAACCCTGATAAATG
CTTCAATAATATTGAAAAAGGAAGAGTATGAGTATTCAACATTTCCGTGTCGCCCTTATTCCCTTTTTTG
CGGCATTTTGCCTTCCTGTTTTTGCTCACCCAGAAACGCTGGTGAAAGTAAAAGATGCTGAAGATCAGTT
GGGTGCACGAGTGGGTTACATCGAACTGGATCTCAACAGCGGTAAGATCCTTGAGAGTTTTCGCCCCGAA
GAACGTTTTCCAATGATGAGCACTTTTAAAGTTCTGCTATGTGGCGCGGTATTATCCCGTATTGACGCCG
GGCAAGAGCAACTCGGTCGCCGCATACACTATTCTCAGAATGACTTGGTTGAGTACTCACCAGTCACAGA
AAAGCATCTTACGGATGGCATGACAGTAAGAGAATTATGCAGTGCTGCCATAACCATGAGTGATAACACT
GCGGCCAACTTACTTCTGACAACGATCGGAGGACCGAAGGAGCTAACCGCTTTTTTGCACAACATGGGGG
ATCATGTAACTCGCCTTGATCGTTGGGAACCGGAGCTGAATGAAGCCATACCAAACGACGAGCGTGACAC
CACGATGCCTGTAGCAATGGCAACAACGTTGCGCAAACTATTAACTGGCGAACTACTTACTCTAGCTTCC
CGGCAACAATTAATAGACTGGATGGAGGCGGATAAAGTTGCAGGACCACTTCTGCGCTCGGTCCTTCCGG
CTGGCTGGTTTATTGCTGATAAATCTGGAGCCGGTGAGCGTGGGTCTCGCGGTATCATTGCAGCACTGGG
GCCAGATGGTAAGCCCTCCCGTATCGTAGTTATCTACACGACGGGGAGTCAGGCAACTATGGATGAACGA
AATAGACAGATCGCTGAGATAGGTGCCTCACTGATTAAGCATTGGTAACTGTCAGACCAAGTTTACTCAT
ATATACTTTAGATTGATTTAAAACTTCATTTTTAATTTAAAAGGATCTAGGTGAAGATCCTTTTTGATAA
TCTCATGACCAAAATCCCTTAACGTGAGTTTTCGTTCCACTGAGCGTCAGACCCCGTAGAAAAGATCAAA
GGATCTTCTTGAGATCCTTTTTTTCTGCGCGTAATCTGCTGCTTGCAAACAAAAAAACCACCGCTACCAG
CGGTGGTTTGTTTGCCGGATCAAGAGCTACCAACTCTTTTTCCGAAGGTAACTGGCTTCAGCAGAGCGCA
GATACCAAATACTGTTCTTCTAGTGTAGCCGTAGTTAGGCCACCACTTCAAGAACTCTGTAGCACCGCCT
ACATACCTCGCTCTGCTAATCCTGTTACCAGTGGCTGCTGCCAGTGGCGATAAGTCGTGTCTTACCGGGT
TGGACTCAAGACGATAGTTACCGGATAAGGCGCAGCGGTCGGGCTGAACGGGGGGTTCGTGCACACAGCC
CAGCTTGGAGCGAACGACCTACACCGAACTGAGATACCTACAGCGTGAGCTATGAGAAAGCGCCACGCTT
CCCGAAGGGAGAAAGGCGGACAGGTATCCGGTAAGCGGCAGGGTCGGAACAGGAGAGCGCACGAGGGAGC
TTCCAGGGGGAAACGCCTGGTATCTTTATAGTCCTGTCGGGTTTCGCCACCTCTGACTTGAGCGTCGATT
TTTGTGATGCTCGTCAGGGGGGCGGAGCCTATGGAAAAACGCTAGCAACGCGGCCTTTTTACGGTTCCTG
GCCTTTTGCTGGCCTTTTGCTCACATGTTCTTTCCTGCGTTATCCCCTGATTCTGTGGATAACCGTATTA
CCGCCTTTGAGTGAGCTGATACCGCTCGCCGCAGCCGAACGACCGAGCGCAGCGAGTCAGTGAGCGAGGA
AGCGGAAGAGCGCCCAATACGCAAACCGCCTCTCCCCGCGCGTTGGCCGATTCATTAATGCAGCTGGCAC
GACAGGTTTCCCGACTGGAAAGCGGGCAGTGAGCGCAACGCAATTAATGTGAGTTAGCTCACTCATTAGG
CACCCCAGGCTTTACACTTTATGCTTCCGGCTCGTATGTTGTGTGGAATTGTGAGCGGATAACAATTTCA
CACAGGAAACAGCTATGACCATGATTACGCCAAGCTTGCATGCCTGCAGGTCCCC
Features (pLannotate 1.2.2; 17 found; start..end, strand, type, name):
    535..876     +  promoter       CaMV 35S promoter: strong constitutive promoter from cauliflower mosaic virus
    898..922     +  protein_bind   attB1: mutant version of attB; recombination site for the Gateway® BP reaction BP Clonase™
    934..954     +  RBS            RBS: efficient ribosome binding site from bacteriophage T7 gene 10 (Olins and Rangwala, 1989)
    964..1047    +  CDS            CBL2 (fragment): CNBL2_ARATH - Also known as SCABP1. Experimental evidence at protein level: Swiss-Prot protein existence level 1. Acts as a calcium sensor. CBL proteins interact with CIPK serine-threonine protein kinases. Binding of a CBL protein to the regulatory NAF domain of a CIPK protein lead to the activation of the kinase in a calcium-dependent manner. Binds four calcium ions per subunit. Mediates the activation of AKT1 by CIPK proteins (CIPK6, CIPK16, and CIPK23) in response to low potassium conditions and in the context of stomatal movement. Mediates the inactivation of the proton pump AHA2 by CIPK11
   1048..1755    +  CDS            mCherry: mCherry is a basic (constitutively fluorescent) red fluorescent protein published in 2004, derived from Discosoma sp.. It is reported to be a very rapidly-maturing monomer with low acid sensitivity.
   1784..2036    +  terminator     NOS terminator: nopaline synthase terminator and poly(A) signal
   2089..2246    +  CDS            lacZα (fragment): LacZα fragment of β-galactosidase; lacZ fragment
   2252..2351    -  misc_feature   bom (fragment): basis of mobility region from pBR322
   2453..2488    -  CDS            rop (fragment): Rop protein, which maintains plasmids at low copy number; rop
   2583..2687    +  promoter       AmpR promoter: bla
   2688..3548    +  CDS            AmpR: β-lactamase; bla; confers resistance to ampicillin, carbenicillin, and related antibiotics
   3719..4307    +  rep_origin     ori: high-copy-number ColE1/pMB1/pBR322/pUC origin of replication
   4490..4582    +  CDS            lacI (fragment): lac repressor; lacI; The lac repressor binds to the lac operator to inhibit transcription in E. coli. This inhibition can be relieved by adding lactose or isopropyl-β-D-thiogalactopyranoside (IPTG).
   4595..4616    +  protein_bind   CAP binding site: CAP binding activates transcription in the presence of cAMP. E. coli catabolite activator protein
   4631..4661    +  promoter       lac promoter: promoter for the E. coli lac operon
   4669..4685    +  protein_bind   lac operator: The lac repressor binds to the lac operator to inhibit transcription in E. coli. This inhibition can be relieved by adding lactose or isopropyl-β-D-thiogalactopyranoside (IPTG). lac repressor encoded by lacI
   4722..4742    -  misc_feature   MCS (fragment): pUC18/19 multiple cloning site
