[The description below was written by a language model from this plasmid's Addgene catalogue record and pLannotate feature annotations shown in this document.]
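Description:
pUC19/Tp-mChe is a small (about 4.7 kb) plant expression plasmid built on the pUC19 cloning backbone and intended for transient expression of a tonoplast-targeted red fluorescent marker in plant cells. It is propagated in E. coli as a high-copy plasmid through the ColE1/pUC-type origin and selected with ampicillin via the β-lactamase gene and its native promoter. Remnants of the pUC19 lac region (CAP binding site, lac promoter and operator, lacZα and MCS fragments) flank the inserted cassette, along with short annotated fragments of lacI, bom and rop that are vestiges of the backbone rather than functional elements. The annotation shows no T-DNA borders or plant selectable marker, which fits a plasmid delivered directly for transient assays rather than one used for Agrobacterium-mediated stable transformation.

The payload is a single expression cassette in which the constitutive CaMV 35S promoter drives a synthetic fusion, terminated by the nopaline synthase (NOS) terminator and polyadenylation signal. The open reading frame begins with a 28-amino-acid N-terminal segment of Arabidopsis thaliana calcineurin B-like protein 2 (AtCBL2), joined directly to the monomeric red fluorescent protein mCherry; this short CBL2 peptide serves as the targeting signal that directs mCherry to the vacuolar membrane. Between the promoter and the start of the coding sequence lie an attB1 Gateway recombination site and a T7 gene 10 ribosome binding site, probably carried over from earlier cloning steps, although the cloning method is not recorded. The plasmid belongs to a fluorescent fusion vector toolbox for protein localization and BiFC analyses in plants, where it can act as a co-expressed tonoplast reference marker for assessing colocalization of proteins of interest.
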