Addgene plasmid #183165: pUC19/Tp-mChe
Purpose: Construct for transient expression of tonoplast-targeted mCherry in plants.
Depositing lab: Yao-Guang Liu & Qinlong Zhu. Depositing organization: South China Agricultural University (SCAU). Publication: All-in-one: A Robust Fluorescent Fusion Protein Vector Toolbox for Protein Localization and BiFC Analyses in Plants. Han J, Ma K, Li H, Su J, Zhou L, Tang J, Zhang S, Hou Y, Chen L, Liu YG, Zhu Q. Plant Biotechnol J. 2022 Feb 18. doi: 10.1111/pbi.13790. PubMed 35179286.
Backbone
  Vector backbone: pUC19
  Vector type: Plant Expression
Growth in bacteria
  Bacterial resistance: Ampicillin, 100 μg/mL
  Growth temperature: 37°C
  Growth strain: DH5alpha
  Copy number: High Copy
Gene/Insert
  Gene/Insert name: Tp-mCherry (alt name: tonoplast-targeted mCherry)
  Species: Synthetic
  Tag / fusion protein: 28 aa of A. thaliana CALCINEURIN B-LIKE PROTEIN 2 (AtCBL2) (N terminal on insert)
  Cloning method: Unknown
Terms and licenses: Academic/Nonprofit Terms; Industry Terms: Not Available to Industry
How to cite: pUC19/Tp-mChe was a gift from Yao-Guang Liu & Qinlong Zhu (Addgene plasmid # 183165 ; http://n2t.net/addgene:183165 ; RRID:Addgene_183165)
